Addgene plasmid #37836: pNG2462
Depositing lab: Gary Silverman. Depositing organization: University of Pittsburgh (University, School of Medicine, and Cancer Institute). Publication: A pro-cathepsin L mutant is a luminal substrate for endoplasmic-reticulum-associated degradation in C. elegans. Miedel MT, Graf NJ, Stephen KE, Long OS, Pak SC, Perlmutter DH, Silverman GA, Luke CJ. PLoS One. 2012;7(7):e40145. Epub 2012 Jul 2. 10.1371/journal.pone.0040145 PubMed 22768338.
Backbone
  Vector backbone: pPD49.26
  Backbone manufacturer: Fire Lab
  Backbone size w/o insert (bp): 3410
  Total vector size (bp): 9497
  Vector type: Worm Expression
Growth in bacteria
  Bacterial resistance: Ampicillin, 100 μg/mL
  Growth temperature: 37°C
  Growth strain: DH5alpha
  Copy number: Unknown
Gene/Insert
  Gene/Insert name: Pnhx-2F13D12.6::YFP
  Species: C. elegans (nematode)
  Insert size (bp): 3224
  Entrez Gene: F13D12.6 (a.k.a. CELE_F13D12.6)
  Promoter: nhx-2
  Tag / fusion protein: YFP (C terminal on backbone)
  Cloning method: Restriction Enzyme; 5′ cloning site NheI (not destroyed); 3′ cloning site NheI (not destroyed)
  Sequencing primers: 5′ CGCTCTCTCGTCTCTCTCTC; 3′ CGTGTCTTGTAGTTCCCGTCATC
Terms and licenses: Academic/Nonprofit Terms; Industry Terms: Not Available to Industry
How to cite: pNG2462 was a gift from Gary Silverman (Addgene plasmid # 37836 ; http://n2t.net/addgene:37836 ; RRID:Addgene_37836)
