[The description below was written by a language model from this plasmid's Addgene catalogue record and pLannotate feature annotations shown in this document.]
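Description:
pNG2462 is a C. elegans expression plasmid built on the Fire Lab vector pPD49.26, giving a 9,497 bp construct that is propagated in E. coli. Bacterial maintenance relies on a high-copy ColE1/pUC-type origin and a β-lactamase (AmpR) gene with its own promoter for ampicillin selection. The feature table also picks up remnants typical of pUC-derived backbones: a lac promoter, operator and CAP binding site, plus fragments of lacI, rop, the bom region and a pUC multiple cloning site.

The payload is recorded as Pnhx-2F13D12.6::YFP, meaning the nhx-2 promoter drives the C. elegans gene F13D12.6 fused at its C terminus to YFP, with the insert cloned into an NheI site. The automated annotation is consistent with this. A series of separated coding fragments spanning roughly 2.1 to 5.4 kb match serine carboxypeptidase/cathepsin A-type proteins (C. elegans ctsa-1.1 and ctsa-1.2, with weaker homology hits to mouse and plant relatives). This interrupted pattern suggests that an intron-containing genomic copy of the gene was used, although the record does not state this. These fragments run directly into a Citrine-type yellow fluorescent protein reading frame, which corresponds to the YFP tag. The nhx-2 promoter itself is not annotated and presumably lies in the unannotated region upstream of the coding fragments. The short CeU6 promoter and aex-5 matches are small fragments and are probably incidental hits to worm genomic or backbone sequence.

The plasmid is intended for generating transgenic worms expressing a fluorescently tagged F13D12.6 protein under nhx-2 control, so that its expression and localisation can be followed in live animals. The associated publication concerns luminal substrates of endoplasmic-reticulum-associated degradation in C. elegans, but the record does not state the specific role of this construct in that study.
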