Features (pLannotate 1.2.2; 18 found; start..end, strand, type, name):
   2051..2067    -  misc_feature   MCS (fragment): pUC18/19 multiple cloning site
   2147..2545    +  CDS            ctsa-1.2 (fragment): CTS12_CAEEL - Protein inferred from homology: Swiss-Prot protein existence level 3. From Caenorhabditis elegans.
   3226..3615    +  CDS            ctsa-1.1 (fragment): CTS11_CAEEL - Experimental evidence at protein level: Swiss-Prot protein existence level 1. From Caenorhabditis elegans.
   3750..4157    +  CDS            Ctsa (fragment): PPGB_MOUSE - Also known as Ppgb. Experimental evidence at protein level: Swiss-Prot protein existence level 1. Protective protein appears to be essential for both the activity of beta-galactosidase and neuraminidase, it associates with these enzymes and exerts a protective function necessary for their stability and activity. This protein is also a carboxypeptidase and can deamidate tachykinins. From Mus musculus (Mouse).
   4316..4486    +  CDS            ctsa-1.1 (fragment): CTS11_CAEEL - Experimental evidence at protein level: Swiss-Prot protein existence level 1. From Caenorhabditis elegans.
   4601..4623    -  promoter       CeU6 promoter (fragment): promoter for the C. elegans R07E5.16 U6 snRNA gene (Dickinson et al., 2013)
   5230..5382    +  CDS            SCP1 (fragment): SCP1_MEDTR - Experimental evidence at protein level: Swiss-Prot protein existence level 1. Carboxypeptidase that, together with KPI106, controls mycorrhiza establishment and arbuscule development during root colonization by arbuscular mycorrhizal (AM) fungi (e.g. Rhizophagus irregularis). From Medicago truncatula (Barrel medic) (Medicago tribuloides).
   5380..6243    +  CDS            cpCitrine: cpCitrine is a basic (constitutively fluorescent) green/yellow fluorescent protein published in 2001, derived from Aequorea victoria.
   6819..6914    +  CDS            aex-5 (fragment): AEX5_CAEEL - Also known as kpc-3 From Caenorhabditis elegans.
   7042..7077    +  CDS            rop (fragment): Rop protein, which maintains plasmids at low copy number; rop
   7179..7278    +  misc_feature   bom (fragment): basis of mobility region from pBR322
   7376..7480    +  promoter       AmpR promoter: bla
   7481..8341    +  CDS            AmpR: β-lactamase; bla; confers resistance to ampicillin, carbenicillin, and related antibiotics
   8512..9100    +  rep_origin     ori: high-copy-number ColE1/pMB1/pBR322/pUC origin of replication
   9283..9375    +  CDS            lacI (fragment): lac repressor; lacI; The lac repressor binds to the lac operator to inhibit transcription in E. coli. This inhibition can be relieved by adding lactose or isopropyl-β-D-thiogalactopyranoside (IPTG).
   9388..9409    +  protein_bind   CAP binding site: CAP binding activates transcription in the presence of cAMP. E. coli catabolite activator protein
   9424..9454    +  promoter       lac promoter: promoter for the E. coli lac operon
   9462..9478    +  protein_bind   lac operator: The lac repressor binds to the lac operator to inhibit transcription in E. coli. This inhibition can be relieved by adding lactose or isopropyl-β-D-thiogalactopyranoside (IPTG). lac repressor encoded by lacI
>Addgene plasmid #37836 | pNG2462 | depositor full sequence | sequence record 47504 | pNG2462 sequence 9497 bps
ATGACCATGATTACGCCAAGCTTAGCTTTGTGGCGACCACCACGTGTCTACTGATAAATTAACAGATTGT
ACTACTTTGCATGTAATGTGCTAGAGGACGGTTCTCTTATCATCACAGGCACTGACGACACTGCCAAAGT
TTTACAAGCTAATTTATTAGCGCTCTTCGGCCGCAATGGCACGATTTGAATTGGTTTATTGATTCCAGAG
ACTAGTTTCAGTTTTTGATAAGAATGAATTATTATTCATTTTCTAGTTTATGAATATATATGTAACTAGG
GAAGCCTATTTATGATTTTTCTAATTTTTTAAAATTGTTATTTTAGAGAGGTGTGAAATTAAAATGATAT
ATATTTTCGAGTACTTTAAAAAATAAAAACGGTACATCCTATATTAAATTTTTGATTTTAGATCCTTCCA
AGTTATTGACAAGTATTAACTGCACTTCTCATAAAAATTTTTCAAATAGATCTATTTAGTCTGGAATAGG
AATACTTTTGGCAATTTTCTTGAGAATCATAGAAGACGAATTTCTGAACTGCTCTTTGTGAAGCCACGCC
CATATATTGGCATTTTTGTATCCAATTTTTTGTAGAGTACCTGAATCATTATCACTACATCTGCTAAACA
ATATATGGAAGTTCTATGAGAGGTGAAAGGTAAATCATATAACAACTGTAATAACATAGAAATGATTGTA
GTATATTTCCAATTAGGCTGAGTTGATCTTATTGAAGAGTTTGAATCATAGCAATTTTTTCCTCTTTTAG
TATTTTTCAAAACAAATTTTCACAATGTTAGATGTAGTATTTAGCATTAAGGCATCTGTAATCTCCCAGA
AATGTTTTGGGAATAAAACCCTTTGACTCTTTGGTCCTTTTTTGCTCCAAATAATATCTGATTTTAACCC
GTTCTGATCTACTTTTTACCTTTCGATCGTCACATCCGCGTACACGTTTCTCTTGCTCTCAATTGCTTAT
CTTTATGGCCTTTTCCCCCACTTTTTGTCGACTATCATGCGGACGTGGCTTCCTTGCTCCCTCCCGGTTT
TTTTGAAAACACTTGTGAATTTATTTTTTGTGGTCAAAATTACGAAACATTTGAATTCTCAATCTATTTA
TAGACCGGGTGTGGTATGTTATGCCATGTTTTTGTCATTGCCAAATGAACATCGATATTTTAATTTTCTG
AACTTACCGTACCCCCTGCGTTACTATTTTATTTTTAATTTGTATAATTTCATTGCTATAATTTGTTGTC
CTTGAAACATTGAAGATATCGAAGAAATAATGACAAAAATCAGATAGAACAATTTTTCCTACTCATCAAC
TCACATTTTTCTATTTTCTCTTGTGCGAAAAAAATAGTATATTGGGAATATTTATAGTATTGCAACTTTT
CTCTTAGTTCGCAGAGTTGCAATACTACTAGATCCCTAATAGAGGAAATATGGTGACCAGCTTTTTGCAA
TTGGAAAGTTGGGAAAAAAGTATATATATTAATAGACTTACACTCTTGTAGTTCGTAGAATTTTTCAGGA
AATCTGACACGCAAGACTTTTTCAAAAAGTTTTTTTTTTTAATTTGGCAATCTGCCAAAACGTTTACTGA
ACATTTTGAAAACATCTACCAGTACCTTTAACACAACGAAAAATTGTTCTAAGCAATATTAACTGTGATA
ATTGATGTTAAGACCTGAAATTTAATCACAAATTTCACCTGGAAATGACAGTAATCGGCTTCTAAATACT
GTCGACACAAGTGCCATACCTAAGATTCCAATCCTATTACCATGTTTCCCAATTTCATTCTCTTTCGTAT
CTCTATTTCTCTTCTTTATTATCAATTACTTTTTATCAGTTCTTCGTTTGCTTTAACATCAAGAGCACAT
AGCGCTCTCTCGTCTCTCTCTCATGCTCTTTTTGAACTTTTACAAAAAACTATTTCCGGTTGTTTTGATT
CTTGGAATTTGAAATAATTTTCAGTGATTAAATCATGTCTCTTCTCCGAGGCCTTGGGTGCTCGTCGTTG
GACTTTTATTGATTTCTCCGTCTAGAGGATCCCCGGGATTGGCCAAAGGACCCAAAGGTATGTTTCGAAT
GATACTAACATAACATAGAACATTTTCAGGAGGACCCTTGGCTAGCATGGTCATGAGCAGGACACTTGTA
CTTGTGGCGCTCCTCGGCTTCGCATATGTTTGGTAAGTAACCTTTAGAAGGCTTCTAAGCTTTCATGCCT
GCCTACCGCCTATTAAAAAATTAAAATACAAAAAACCTAAAAACAACTGTGTAGTTTCTCATTTCAGCGA
ATCCGCTCTGATCACAAATCTCCCTGGAGCTCCAATCTCAAACTTCAAGCAATATTCGGGCTACTACAAT
GTGGGAACCAAGAAGAATCATATGCTCCACTACTGGTTCGTCGAGTCTCAAAGCAACCCATCAACTGATC
CAGTTCTTCTCTGGCTTACCGGTGGACCAGGATGCTCCGGATTGTCAGCTCTTCTCACCGAGTGGGGACC
ATGGAATGTGAGTTTGAGGGGAGCGGAAAATTGCGCAAAAAGCTAACATTTTAGCTACAAAATATTGTGG
ATAAATTAACATGTAAGGTAAAAAAGAGGTTCCAAAAAATAGGTTCGTGTTATTTGAAAAATGTATAGCT
ACAATATTCTATAGTTCCTCTGAGTCTTCGTGCCCTGAAACCCAATTACTCCATTTTCCTATATTCTTGT
GAAAATATGTTTTTTTTTATTTCTAACAATACCACTATCACTGATAATATTCCGTTGTTTTTACTTCTAG
TTTTCATGTTTTTTTTTCTCGCCCACCTACCGATTTTCTAGGGACACTATATATGTCAACTTTGATGGCT
CTTATCTCTACCATTTTCAATTTATCAAAAACCGCCAACTACTTATAATGTGCATCACATTGTGATCTAC
ACTTTGTAGTTTACAAATGTTTGATAAATTTTAAAATAAGCGAGATACAAACTATTAAAAAAGTATATAT
TGTTACCATAAAAAATTGTGTTTAAAAAAATTGCCGTTAGAAATTTTGTTTTAAATCGTGAATTTTTGAA
AATGTACGACATCGAAATATTTTAAGAAAAGTTATTTCTCAAGTGACATCTAGAAACATGTCACTTTTGC
TGAAATTTAAGCAAACATAAAAGGTAGAGAAGCACCTACAAAGAAGATTTATTAACAGTTTTGTTTTTCC
AGGTCAACACCGACGGAGCCACCCTTCGCACCAATCCATACTCCTGGAACAAGAATGCCTCAATTCTCAC
CCTTGAAGCTCCAGCCGGAGTTGGATACTCTTACGCCACAGACAACAATATTGCAACCGGAGACGACCAG
ACAGCCAGTGAGAATTGGGAAGCCCTCGTCGCTTTCTTCAATGAGTTCCCACAATACAAGGGAAACGATT
TCTATGTGACTGGAGAGTCGTACGGTGGAATCTATGTTCCAACACTTGTTCAGACTATTTTGGATCGTCA
ATCACAATCTCATATCAATATTAAGGGACTCGCAATCGGAAACGGATGTGTTTCAGCTAACGAGGGAGTT
GACTCACTTGTCAACTTCTTGTACCATCACGGAGTTGTTGATCAGGTTGGGGCAGTTTTGAATATTTGAA
AATAGGAAGCCTAAGCCTAATTCTAAGCCTGAACCTAAGCCTCATTTTAAGCTCAAACCTAAACATACGC
CTAAATCTATTTTCAATAAAAAAACACTTCCAGGCCAAATGGGAGCACATGAAGACCTCGTGCTGCCACA
ACGACACTGATGCCTGCCCATGGCACTCGTTCAGCGAGTTCTCGGCCTGCGGAGAATTCGTTGAAGCTAC
CCAACAGACCGCCTGGAACGGAGGTCTCAACCCATACAACATGTACGCCGACTGCATCTCCACCAGCGCA
AGCTTCCGTTTCGGAATGGAGTATGAGAGAAGATTCAATAAGAAGTACACACCAGAGGTTCTTGGAACCG
TTCCATGTCTTGATGAGAGCCCAGTAACCAATTATTTGAACCGTCAGGATGTGCGTAAGGCACTCGGAAT
TCCATCTTCTCTTCCAGCTTGGTCGATTTGCAGGTAAGATTCTAAAATTTTGCATTGTGTAAAAACCTAT
ATATCTCAAAATCTACAAGTGTTAAAAAAAGGTTGTCAACTAACAAATTAAAGCTCTTAAAGTTTTGCAC
ATTTTGCCGACAACTTTTTTGTATGTCCAATAGCAAATAAGATATACCTTTTCCAAATATTTTACTCAAA
ATCGGTGGGCGAATTTGCCTACATGCTCCACAGTAAAATGATATTATTTCCAGTAACGCCATCTCGTACG
GTTACAAGAGACAATACGGAGACATGACTTCCCGTGTTCTGAACGCCGTCAACAACAACAATCTGAAAAT
GATGCTCTACAACGGAGACGTCGATTTGGCCTGTAATGCTCTTATGGGACAGAGATTCACTGACAAGCTC
GGTCTTACGGTAGGCTATTTTATGTTTAAAAGTTTAGAGGCGCAGATGTTTTTTAGTTTTTCGTGATTTT
CAATACTACGGTACCTAGTTTTGACACGATCGATTTTTTAAATGAAAAAGGAGTGTGCGCCTTTAAGGGG
TACTGTAGTTTTTTCTCAATTTAGTCTCATTTTTAGTAAAAAGTTCGAAAAACGGGAATTAAAAATTTCA
AATATTTCAAAATGCATGAAATTGTGAGAAAAAATCATGAAACAGCAAAGCAAATTTCAAAATTTCGAGC
TACAGTACTCCTGAAAGGCGCAAAATCTTTTACATTCAAAAAAAAATCAATCGCTTCGAGACCGGGCACC
GTATTTGTTTGGGCATAAACCACAGTTTTTGCTTTTTTCAATAAAAAGATATCTATATATTATCCAGACC
CAAAGTTTTTCCAAACAATACGGCGCCGGGTCTCGACACGATAAATTTTTGTTGAATGAGCGAAGCTGTG
CGCCTTTAAAGAGTACTGTAGTTTCAAACTTCCGTTGCTGCGGATTTTTCATCGAAAATTATTTTTTTGA
AAATATTACTCTTTAAAGGCGCACATCGTTTTGCATTCATAAAAATTGTCGTGTCGAGACACCGGGTACC
GTATTTTTAAACAATAAGCTCTCAATCGCTGCGAGACCCAAGATTTTTAATGTTTTGTAAAAATTCCATA
ATTTAATTTCCAGCTCTCCAAGAAGAAGACCCACTTCACTGTGAAGGGTCAAATCGGTGGATACGTGACA
CAGTACAAGGGATCCCAGGTGACATTCGCCACTGTTCGCGGAGCCGGACACATGGTACCAACCGACAAGC
CAGCCGTCGCCGAGCACATCATCCAATCGTTCCTGTTCAACAAGGCCTTCGCTAGCATGAGTAAAGGAGA
AGAACTTTTCACTGGAGTTGTCCCAATTCTTGTTGAATTAGATGGTGATGTTAATGGGCACAAATTTTCT
GTCAGTGGAGAGGGTGAAGGTGATGCAACATACGGAAAACTTACCCTTAAATTTATTTGCACTACTGGAA
AACTACCTGTTCCATGGGTAAGTTTAAACATATATATACTAACTAACCCTGATTATTTAAATTTTCAGCC
AACACTTGTCACTACTTTCGGTTATGGTCTTCAATGCTTCGCCAGATACCCAGATCATATGAAACAGCAT
GACTTTTTCAAGAGTGCCATGCCCGAAGGTTATGTACAGGAAAGAACTATATTTTTCAAAGATGACGGGA
ACTACAAGACACGTAAGTTTAAACAGTTCGGTACTAACTAACCATACATATTTAAATTTTCAGGTGCTGA
AGTCAAGTTTGAAGGTGATACCCTTGTTAATAGAATCGAGTTAAAAGGTATTGATTTTAAAGAAGATGGA
AACATTCTTGGACACAAATTGGAATACAACTATAACTCACACAATGTATACATCATGGCAGACAAACAAA
AGAATGGAATCAAAGTTGTAAGTTTAAACATGATTTTACTAACTAACTAATCTGATTTAAATTTTCAGAA
CTTCAAAATTAGACACAACATTGAAGATGGAAGCGTTCAACTAGCAGACCATTATCAACAAAATACTCCA
ATTGGCGATGGCCCTGTCCTTTTACCAGACAACCATTACCTGTCCTACCAATCTGCCCTTTCGAAAGATC
CCAACGAAAAGAGAGACCACATGGTCCTTCTTGAGTTTGTAACAGCTGCTGGGATTACACATGGCATGGA
TGAACTATACAAATGAGCTCCGCATCGGCCGCTGTCATCAGATCGCCATCTCGCGCCCGTGCCTCTGACT
TCTAAGTCCAATTACTCTTCAACATCCCTACATGCTCTTTCTCCCTGTGCTCCCACCCCCTATTTTTGTT
ATTATCAAAAAAACTTCTTCTTAATTTCTTTGTTTTTTAGCTTCTTTTAAGTCACCTCTAACAATGAAAT
TGTGTAGATTCAAAAATAGAATTAATTCGTAATAAAAAGTCGAAAAAAATTGTGCTCCCTCCCCCCATTA
ATAATAATTCTATCCCAAAATCTACACAATGTTCTGTGTACACTTCTTATGTTTTTTTTACTTCTGATAA
ATTTTTTTTGAAACATCATAGAAAAAACCGCACACAAAATACCTTATCATATGTTACGTTTCAGTTTATG
ACCGCAATTTTTATTTCTTCGCACGTCTGGGCCTCTCATGACGTCAAATCATGCTCATCGTGAAAAAGTT
TTGGAGTATTTTTGGAATTTTTCAATCAAGTGAAAGTTTATGAAATTAATTTTCCTGCTTTTGCTTTTTG
GGGGTTTCCCCTATTGTTTGTCAAGAGTTTCGAGGACGGCGTTTTTCTTGCTAAAATCACAAGTATTGAT
GAGCACGATGCAAGAAAGATCGGAAGAAGGTTTGGGTTTGAGGCTCAGTGGAAGGTGAGTAGAAGTTGAT
AATTTGAAAGTGGAGTAGTGTCTATGGGGTTTTTGCCTTAAATGACAGAATACATTCCCAATATACCAAA
CATAACTGTTTCCTACTAGTCGGCCGTACGGGCCCTTTCGTCTCGCGCGTTTCGGTGATGACGGTGAAAA
CCTCTGACACATGCAGCTCCCGGAGACGGTCACAGCTTGTCTGTAAGCGGATGCCGGGAGCAGACAAGCC
CGTCAGGGCGCGTCAGCGGGTGTTGGCGGGTGTCGGGGCTGGCTTAACTATGCGGCATCAGAGCAGATTG
TACTGAGAGTGCACCATATGCGGTGTGAAATACCGCACAGATGCGTAAGGAGAAAATACCGCATCAGGCG
GCCTTAAGGGCCTCGTGATACGCCTATTTTTATAGGTTAATGTCATGATAATAATGGTTTCTTAGACGTC
AGGTGGCACTTTTCGGGGAAATGTGCGCGGAACCCCTATTTGTTTATTTTTCTAAATACATTCAAATATG
TATCCGCTCATGAGACAATAACCCTGATAAATGCTTCAATAATATTGAAAAAGGAAGAGTATGAGTATTC
AACATTTCCGTGTCGCCCTTATTCCCTTTTTTGCGGCATTTTGCCTTCCTGTTTTTGCTCACCCAGAAAC
GCTGGTGAAAGTAAAAGATGCTGAAGATCAGTTGGGTGCACGAGTGGGTTACATCGAACTGGATCTCAAC
AGCGGTAAGATCCTTGAGAGTTTTCGCCCCGAAGAACGTTTTCCAATGATGAGCACTTTTAAAGTTCTGC
TATGTGGCGCGGTATTATCCCGTATTGACGCCGGGCAAGAGCAACTCGGTCGCCGCATACACTATTCTCA
GAATGACTTGGTTGAGTACTCACCAGTCACAGAAAAGCATCTTACGGATGGCATGACAGTAAGAGAATTA
TGCAGTGCTGCCATAACCATGAGTGATAACACTGCGGCCAACTTACTTCTGACAACGATCGGAGGACCGA
AGGAGCTAACCGCTTTTTTGCACAACATGGGGGATCATGTAACTCGCCTTGATCGTTGGGAACCGGAGCT
GAATGAAGCCATACCAAACGACGAGCGTGACACCACGATGCCTGTAGCAATGGCAACAACGTTGCGCAAA
CTATTAACTGGCGAACTACTTACTCTAGCTTCCCGGCAACAATTAATAGACTGGATGGAGGCGGATAAAG
TTGCAGGACCACTTCTGCGCTCGGCCCTTCCGGCTGGCTGGTTTATTGCTGATAAATCTGGAGCCGGTGA
GCGTGGGTCTCGCGGTATCATTGCAGCACTGGGGCCAGATGGTAAGCCCTCCCGTATCGTAGTTATCTAC
ACGACGGGGAGTCAGGCAACTATGGATGAACGAAATAGACAGATCGCTGAGATAGGTGCCTCACTGATTA
AGCATTGGTAACTGTCAGACCAAGTTTACTCATATATACTTTAGATTGATTTAAAACTTCATTTTTAATT
TAAAAGGATCTAGGTGAAGATCCTTTTTGATAATCTCATGACCAAAATCCCTTAACGTGAGTTTTCGTTC
CACTGAGCGTCAGACCCCGTAGAAAAGATCAAAGGATCTTCTTGAGATCCTTTTTTTCTGCGCGTAATCT
GCTGCTTGCAAACAAAAAAACCACCGCTACCAGCGGTGGTTTGTTTGCCGGATCAAGAGCTACCAACTCT
TTTTCCGAAGGTAACTGGCTTCAGCAGAGCGCAGATACCAAATACTGTCCTTCTAGTGTAGCCGTAGTTA
GGCCACCACTTCAAGAACTCTGTAGCACCGCCTACATACCTCGCTCTGCTAATCCTGTTACCAGTGGCTG
CTGCCAGTGGCGATAAGTCGTGTCTTACCGGGTTGGACTCAAGACGATAGTTACCGGATAAGGCGCAGCG
GTCGGGCTGAACGGGGGGTTCGTGCACACAGCCCAGCTTGGAGCGAACGACCTACACCGAACTGAGATAC
CTACAGCGTGAGCATTGAGAAAGCGCCACGCTTCCCGAAGGGAGAAAGGCGGACAGGTATCCGGTAAGCG
GCAGGGTCGGAACAGGAGAGCGCACGAGGGAGCTTCCAGGGGGAAACGCCTGGTATCTTTATAGTCCTGT
CGGGTTTCGCCACCTCTGACTTGAGCGTCGATTTTTGTGATGCTCGTCAGGGGGGCGGAGCCTATGGAAA
AACGCCAGCAACGCGGCCTTTTTACGGTTCCTGGCCTTTTGCTGGCCTTTTGCTCACATGTTCTTTCCTG
CGTTATCCCCTGATTCTGTGGATAACCGTATTACCGCCTTTGAGTGAGCTGATACCGCTCGCCGCAGCCG
AACGACCGAGCGCAGCGAGTCAGTGAGCGAGGAAGCGGAAGAGCGCCCAATACGCAAACCGCCTCTCCCC
GCGCGTTGGCCGATTCATTAATGCAGCTGGCACGACAGGTTTCCCGACTGGAAAGCGGGCAGTGAGCGCA
ACGCAATTAATGTGAGTTAGCTCACTCATTAGGCACCCCAGGCTTTACACTTTATGCTTCCGGCTCGTAT
GTTGTGTGGAATTGTGAGCGGATAACAATTTCACACAGGAAACAGCT
