>Addgene plasmid #37836 | pNG2462 | addgene partial sequence | sequence record 56279 | GFPfusionREV 5'-CTCCACTGACAGAAAATTTG-3'
GTGAAAAGTTCTTCTCCTTTACTCATGCTAGCGAAGGCCTTGTTGAACAGGAACGATTGGATGATGTGCT
CGGCGACGGCTGGCTTGTCGGTTGGTACCATGTGTCCGGCTCCGCGAACAGTGGCGAATGTCACCTGGGA
TCCCTTGTACTGTGTCACGTATCCACCGATTTGACCCTTCACAGTGAAGTGGGTCTTCTTCTTGGAGAGC
TGGAAATTAAATTATGGAATTTTTACAAAACATTAAAAATCTTGGGTCTCGCAGCGATTGAGAGCTTATT
GTTTAAAAATACGGTACCCGGTGTCTCGACGCGACAATTTTTATGAATGCAAAACGATGTGCGCCTTTAA
AGAGTAATATTTTCAAAAAAATAATTTTCGATGAAAAATCCGCAGCAACGGAAGTTTGAAACTACAGTAC
TCTTTAAAGGCGCACAGCTTCGCTCATTCAACAAAAATTTATCGTGTCGAGACCCGGCGCCGTATTGTTT
GGAAAAACTTTGGGTCTGGATAATATATAGATATCTTTTTATTGAAAAAAGCAAAAACTGTGGTTTATGC
CCAAACAAATACGGTGCCCGGTCTCGAAGCGATTGATTTTTTTTTGAATGTAAAAGATTTTGCGCCTTTC
AGGAGTACTGTAGCTCGAAATTTTGAAATTTGCTTTGCTGTTTCATGATTTTTTCTCACAATTTCATGCA
TTTTGAAATATTTGAAATTTTTAATTCCCGTTTTTCGAACTTTTTACTAAAAATGAGACTAAATTGAGAA
AAAACTACA
