>Addgene plasmid #37836 | pNG2462 | addgene partial sequence | sequence record 56315 | wF13D12.6-F1 5'-TTCGCACCAATCCATACTCC-3'
GCCGGAGTTGGATACTCTTACGCCACAGACAACAATATTGCAACCGGAGACGACCAGACAGCCAGTGAGA
ATTGGGAAGCCCTCGTCGCTTTCTTCAATGAGTTCCCACAATACAAGGGAAACGATTTCTATGTGACTGG
AGAGTCGTACGGTGGAATCTATGTTCCAACACTTGTTCAGACTATTTTGGATCGTCAATCACAATCTCAT
ATCAATATTAAGGGACTCGCAATCGGAAACGGATGTGTTTCAGCTAACGAGGGAGTTGACTCACTTGTCA
ACTTCTTGTACCATCACGGAGTTGTTGATCAGGTTGGGGCAGTTTTGAATATTTGAAAATAGGAAGCCTA
AGCCTAATTCTAAGCCTGAACCTAAGCCTCATTTTAAGCTCAAACCTAAACATACGCCTAAATCTATTTT
CAATAAAAAAACACTTCCAGGCCAAATGGGAGCACATGAAGACCTCGTGCTGCCACAACGACACTGATGC
CTGCCCATGGCACTCGTTCAGCGAGTTCTCGGCCTGCGGAGAATTCGTTGAAGCTACCCAACAGACCGCC
TGGAACGGAGGTCTCAACCCATACAACATGTACGCCGACTGCATCTCCACCAGCGCAAGCTTCCGTTTCG
GAATGGAGTATGAGAGAAGATTCAATAAGAAGTACACACCAGAGGTTCTTGGAACCGTTCCATGTCTTGA
TGAGAGCCCAGTAACCAATTATTTGAACCGTCAGGATGTGCGTAAGGCACTCGGAATTCCATCTTCTCTT
CCAGCTTGGTCGATTTGCAGGTAAGATTCTAAAATTTTGCATTGTGTAAAAACCTATATATCTCAAAATC
TACAAGTGTTAAAAAAAGGTTGTCAACT
